>Addgene plasmid #20222 | Vh-HA-3xFKBP | addgene partial sequence | sequence record 26076 | BGH-rev 5'-TAGAAGGCACAGTCGAGG-3'
GGNNNNNGGNNNCTAGACTCGAGCGGCCGCCACTGTGCTGGATATCTGCAGAATTCCACCACACTGGACT
AGTGGATCCGAGCTCGGTACCTCTAGTTTCCAGTTTTAGAAGCTCCACATCGAAGACGAGAGTGGCATGT
GGTGGGATGATGCCTGGGTGCCCAGTGGCACCATAGGCATAATCTGGAGATATAGTCAGTTTGGCTCTCT
GACCCACACTCATCTGGGCAACCCCTTCTTCCCAGCCTCGGATCACCTCCTGCTTGCCTAGCATAAACTT
AAAGGGCTTGTTTCTGTCCCGGGAGGAATCAAATTTCTTTCCATCTTCAAGCATCCCGGTGTAGTGCACC
ACGCAGGTCTGGCCGCGCTTTGGGAAGGTGCGCCCGTCTCCTGGGGAGATGGTTTCCACCTGCACTCCTC
TAGTTTCCAGTTTTAGAAGCTCCACATCGAAGACGAGAGTGGCATGTGGTGGGATGATGCCTGGGTGCCC
AGTGGCACCATAGGCATAATCTGGAGATATAGTCAGTTTGGCTCTCTGACCCACACTCATCTGGGCAACC
CCTTCTTCCCAGCCTCGGATCACCTCCTGCTTGCCTAGCATAAACTTAAAGGGCTTGTTTCTGTCCCGGG
AGGAATCAAATTTCTTTCCATCTTCAAGCATCCCGGTGTAGTGCACCACGCAGGTCTGGCCGCGCTTTGG
GAAGGTGCGCCCGTCTCCTGGGGAGATGGTTTCCACCTGCACTCCTCTAGTTTCCAGTTTTAGAAGCNCC
NTCAANAAAAAAANAAAANN
