[The description below was written by a language model from this plasmid's Addgene catalogue record.]
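Description:
Vh-HA-3xFKBP is a mammalian expression plasmid built on the pcDNA3.1(+) backbone (about 5.4 kb without insert). It is propagated in E. coli as a high-copy plasmid under ampicillin selection, and it carries a neomycin resistance marker so that transfected mammalian cells can be selected with G418. No feature table accompanies the record. The promoter is therefore not listed explicitly, but the backbone and the CMV-forward and BGH-reverse sequencing primers are consistent with the standard pcDNA3.1 arrangement, in which the insert sits between the CMV immediate-early promoter and the bovine growth hormone polyadenylation signal.

The roughly 1.2 kb insert, cloned between NdeI and KpnI sites that both remain intact, encodes a fusion protein. At its N-terminus is a murine immunoglobulin VH chain signal peptide, followed by an HA epitope tag and then three tandem repeats of human FKBP (FKBP1A, also called FKBP12, the FK506-binding protein). The signal peptide should direct the nascent protein into the secretory pathway, the HA tag allows detection with anti-HA antibodies, and the FKBP repeats provide multiple binding sites for an FKBP ligand.

FKBP domains are widely used as one half of chemically induced dimerization systems, in which a bifunctional small molecule brings an FKBP fusion together with a second protein fused to a partner domain. The associated publication describes conditional control of glycosylation in eukaryotic cells using a biocompatible chemical inducer of dimerization, so this construct presumably supplies the FKBP-bearing component of that system. The record does not state its binding partner or its exact role in the experiments.
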