Addgene plasmid #20222: Vh-HA-3xFKBP
Depositing lab: Carolyn Bertozzi. Depositing organization: University of California, Berkeley. Publication: Conditional glycosylation in eukaryotic cells using a biocompatible chemical inducer of dimerization. Czlapinski JL, Schelle MW, Miller LW, Laughlin ST, Kohler JJ, Cornish VW, Bertozzi CR. J Am Chem Soc. 2008 Oct 8. 130(40):13186-7. 10.1021/ja8037728 PubMed 18788807.
Backbone
  Vector backbone: pcDNA3.1(+)
  Backbone manufacturer: Invitrogen
  Backbone size w/o insert (bp): 5400
  Vector type: Mammalian Expression
  Selectable markers: Neomycin (select with G418)
Growth in bacteria
  Bacterial resistance: Ampicillin, 100 μg/mL
  Growth temperature: 37°C
  Growth strain: DH5alpha
  Copy number: High Copy
Gene/Insert
  Gene/Insert name: 3xFKBP (alt names: FKBP; FK506 binding protein)
  Species: H. sapiens (human)
  Insert size (bp): 1206
  Entrez Gene: FKBP1A (a.k.a. FKBP-12, FKBP-1A, FKBP1, FKBP12, PKC12, PKCI2, PPIASE)
  Tag / fusion protein: Vh (N terminal on insert); HA (N terminal on insert)
  Cloning method: Restriction Enzyme; 5′ cloning site NdeI (not destroyed); 3′ cloning site KpnI (not destroyed)
  Sequencing primers: 5′ CMV-F; 3′ BGH reverse
Resource information
  A portion of this plasmid was derived from a plasmid made by: FKBP gene was a gift from David Austin & Fei Liu (Yale University)
Terms and licenses: Academic/Nonprofit Terms; Industry Terms: Not Available to Industry
Depositor comments: murine VH chain signal peptide followed by a HA tag and three repeats of FKBP
How to cite: Vh-HA-3xFKBP was a gift from Carolyn Bertozzi (Addgene plasmid # 20222 ; http://n2t.net/addgene:20222 ; RRID:Addgene_20222)
